>Addgene plasmid #12791 | DCT.VV.Orf103 | addgene partial sequence | sequence record 19186 | 12791 with BGH-rev
ATGGTGATGATGACCGGTACGCGTAGAATCGAGACCGAGGAGAGGGTTAGGGATAGGCTTACCTTCGAAC
CGCGGGCCCTCTAGACTCGAGCGGCCGCCACTGTGCTGGATATCTGCAGAATTGTCTTGACCCTTTATTC
GGATCCCCGGGAATTGCTTAACAATTAGTTGTCGGAGAGCAATATCTACCAACGAAAAGAATTTTTCCAT
CAACATGCCTAATCACATAGATGAACGGATGATCTACACAGAACTCATTTGTAATTGTTGATGCACAGTC
TGACACCAGTGCACAAGTTGCTGCAGCTGCTTCTGTATACTCTTCATTGACATCTATATACGTTTTGTGG
ATCATAGCGTCGACACTCACATCTGAATTACACATATTGCTATAATCTCCAGTTGAACCGAACACCTCTG
TCAGTCCTGACTTTACTAGAGTATCCACCAGATTATACGAGCCTGCTACCTTAAACTTGGGAATGTGAAC
ATCGATAAACGTAGCTTCCAGAGAGTTACACCATTTCTTAAAATTTGTATCTGTTAGATTTTGTTCTATG
GATTCTAATCCATCAATCTTGTCTGGAAGAATGACCATCATACTAGTATCTCCAACATATGGCAGTTCTA
TGATTGAAAAGTTGCCGAATGATTCCTTTACAGATGCGTGATTAAATGCCTTGCCGTACATAGACATCAT
ACTTACATCTACCATTTCCGTCGGAGATACGTAAAAGGGATAATCACTGGTAAATTCCTTTTCGAATGGC
GTCAACCATTTTGCTTTAAAGTATACGGCACTAATTGCTAGGAGACAGGTA
