[The description below was written by a language model from this plasmid's Addgene catalogue record.]
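Description:
DCT.VV.Orf103 is a mammalian expression plasmid built on the commercial pcDNA 3.1D V5-His-TOPO backbone (about 5.5 kb without insert) and carrying a 1,038 bp open reading frame from vaccinia virus. The insert, numbered Orf103 within its library, corresponds to the WR strain gene VV_WR_195, which encodes the serpin known as SPI-2, the vaccinia counterpart of CrmA. The record lists BamHI sites, both retained, at the 5′ and 3′ ends of the insert. It is propagated as a high-copy plasmid in E. coli under ampicillin selection, and a neomycin resistance marker allows G418 selection of transfected mammalian cells. The record does not name the promoter. This backbone family normally drives expression from the CMV immediate-early promoter, with an upstream T7 promoter site, consistent with the T7 sequencing primer listed. The backbone name also implies optional C-terminal V5 and His tags, but the record does not say whether the ORF is in frame with them.

The plasmid belongs to a library of individually cloned vaccinia virus ORFs assembled to identify poxvirus CD8+ T cell determinants in support of smallpox vaccine design and characterization. In such a library, each viral gene can be expressed separately in mammalian cells so that T cell recognition can be attributed to a particular gene product. The depositors stress that the clones were made for screening. The plasmid and insert names apply only within this collection, and the insert may differ from the canonical GenBank sequence. An accompanying library spreadsheet gives the ORF names in the Copenhagen and WR strains along with sequencing notes, and it should be checked together with the repository's quality-control sequence before relying on the clone.
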