Addgene plasmid #12791: DCT.VV.Orf103
Purpose: This plasmid was designed for screening purposes and may contain discrepancies relative to the current canonical GenBank version of the gene.
Depositing lab: Jack Bennink & Jon Yewdell. Depositing organization: National Institute of Allergy and Infectious Diseases (NIAID). Publication: Identification of poxvirus CD8+ T cell determinants to enable rational design and characterization of smallpox vaccines. Tscharke DC, Karupiah G, Zhou J, Palmore T, Irvine KR, Haeryfar SM, Williams S, Sidney J, Sette A, Bennink JR, Yewdell JW. J Exp Med. 2005 January 3; 201(1): 95–104. 10.1084/jem.20041912 PubMed 15623576.
Backbone
  Vector backbone: pcDNA 3.1D V5-His-TOPO
  Backbone manufacturer: Invitrogen
  Backbone size w/o insert (bp): 5514
  Vector type: Mammalian Expression
  Selectable markers: Neomycin (select with G418)
Growth in bacteria
  Bacterial resistance: Ampicillin, 100 μg/mL
  Growth temperature: 37°C
  Growth strain: DH5alpha
  Copy number: High Copy
Gene/Insert
  Gene/Insert name: VV.Orf103 (alt names: VV_WR_195; serpin, SPI-2, CrmA)
  Species: Vaccinia Virus
  Insert size (bp): 1038
  GenBank ID: 134826
  Cloning method: Restriction Enzyme; 5′ cloning site BamHI (not destroyed); 3′ cloning site BamHI (not destroyed)
  Sequencing primers: 5′ Universal T7
Terms and licenses: Academic/Nonprofit Terms; Industry Terms: Not Available to Industry
Depositor comments: Please see the Vaccinia kit page ( https://www.addgene.org/vvorf/ ) for more information. The kit page contains the supplemental VVOrfData spreadsheet, which includes important information about this plasmid. The plasmid and insert names provided here relate only to this library. The name of the ORF (if present) in VACV strain Copenhagen and the name of the ORF (if annotated) in VACV strain WR sequence can be found in VVOrfData spreadsheet. Please note that the amino acid sequence given for each ORF in the spreadsheet may contain some errors. Additionally, changes from the expected sequence may be present in these plasmids. Please see Addgene's quality control sequence and sequencing notes in the VVOrfData spreadsheet before ordering this plasmid.
How to cite: DCT.VV.Orf103 was a gift from Jack Bennink & Jon Yewdell (Addgene plasmid # 12791 ; http://n2t.net/addgene:12791 ; RRID:Addgene_12791)
